>Addgene plasmid #180518 | KTK_009 | addgene full sequence | sequence record 359548 | Addgene NGS Result
TGACTGCGTATTGGACCGTCCGCAAAGAACGTCCGATGAGCTTGGAAAGTGTTTTCTGGCTGACCACCAC
GGCGTTCTGGTGGCCCATCTGCGCCACGAGGTGATGCAGCAGCATTGCCGCCGTGGGTTTCCTCGCAATA
AGCCCGGCCCACGCCTCATGCGCTTTGCGTTCCGTTTGCACCCAGTGACCGGGCTTGTTCTTGGCTTGAA
TGCCGATTTCTCTGGACTGCGTGGCCATGCTTATCTCCATGCGGTAGGGGTGCCGCACGGTTGCGGCACC
ATGCGCAATCAGCTGCAACTTTTCGGCAGCGCGACAACAATTATGCGTTGCGTAAAAGTGGCAGTCAATT
ACAGATTTTCTTTAACCTACGCAATGAGCTATTGCGGGGGGTGCCGCAATGAGCTGTTGCGTACCCCCCT
TTTTTAAGTTGTTGATTTTTAAGTCTTTCGCATTTCGCCCTATATCTAGTTCTTTGGTGCCCAAAGAAGG
GCACCCCTGCGGGGTTCCCCCACGCCTTCGGCGCGGCTCCCCCTCCGGCAAAAAGTGGCCCCTCCGGGGC
TTGTTGATCGACTGCGCGGCCTTCGGCCTTGCCCAAGGTGGCGCTGCCCCCTTGGAACCCCCGCACTCGC
CGCCGTGAGGCTCGGGGGGCAGGCGGGCGGGCTTCGCCCTTCGACTGCCCCCACTCGCATAGGCTTGGGT
CGTTCCAGGCGCGTCAAGGCCAAGCCGCTGCGCGGTCGCTGCGCGAGCCTTGACCCGCCTTCCACTTGGT
GTCCAACCGGCAAGCGAAGCGCGCAGGCCGCAGGCCGGAGGCTTTTCCCCAGAGAAAATTAAAAAAATTG
ATGGGGCAAGGCCGCAGGCCGCGCAGTTGGAGCCGGTGGGTATGTGGTCGAAGGCTGGGTAGCCGGTGGG
CAATCCCTGTGGTCAAGCTCGTGGGCAGGCGCAGCCTGTCCATCAGCTTGTCCAGCAGGGTTGTCCACGG
GCCGAGCGAAGCGAGCCAGCCGGTGGCCGCTCGCGGCCATCGTCCACATATCCACGGGCTGGCAAGGGAG
CGCAGCGACCGCGCAGGGCGAAGCCCGGAGAGCAAGCCCGTAGGGGGGGCGCGCCCAGCTGTCTAGGGCG
GCGGATTTGTCCTACTCAGGAGAGCGTTCACCGACAAACAACAGATAAAACGAAAGGCCCAGTCTTTCGA
CTGAGCCTTTCGTTTTATTTGATGCCTTTAATTAAGAAGACGGCGACGACCTGAGACCGGCAGTGAGCGC
AACGCAATTAATGTGAGTTAGCTCACTCATTAGGCACCCCAGGCTTTACACTTTATGCTTCCGGCTCGTA
TGTTGTGTGGAATTGTGAGCGGATAACAATTTCACACAGGAAACAGCTATGACCATGATTACGCCAAGCT
TGCATGCCTGCAGGTCGACTCTAGAGGATCCCCGGGTACCGAGCTCGAATTCACTGGCCGTCGTTTTACA
ACGTCGTGACTGGGAAAACCCTGGCGTTACCCAACTTAATCGCCTTGCAGCACATCCCCCTTTCGCCAGC
TGGCGTAATAGCGAAGAGGCCCGCACCGATCGCCCTTCCCAACAGTTGCGCAGCCTGAATGGCGAATGGC
GCCTGATGCGGTATTTTCTCCTTACGCATCTGTGCGGTATTTCACACCGCATATGGTGCACTCTCAGTAC
AATCTGCTCTGATGCCGCATAAGGTCTCAAACGCCCTGGGTCTTCACTAGTCTTGGACTCCTGTTGATAG
ATCCAGTAATGACCTCAGAACTCCATCTGGATTTGTTCAGAACGCTCGGTTGCCGCCGGGCGTTTTTTAT
TGGTGAGAATCCAGGGGTCCCCAATAATTACGATTTAAATTGGCGAAAATGAGACGTTGATCGGCACGTA
AGAGGTTCCAACTTTCACCATAATGAAATAAGATCACTACCGGGCGTATTTTTTGAGTTATCGAGATTTT
CAGGAGCTAAGGAAGCTAAAATGGAGAAAAAAATCACTGGATATACCACCGTTGATATATCCCAATGGCA
TCGTAAAGAACATTTTGAGGCATTTCAGTCAGTTGCTCAATGTACCTATAACCAGACCGTTCAGCTGGAT
ATTACGGCCTTTTTAAAGACCGTAAAGAAAAATAAGCACAAGTTTTATCCGGCCTTTATTCACATTCTTG
CCCGCCTGATGAATGCTCATCCGGAATTTCGTATGGCAATGAAAGACGGTGAGCTGGTGATATGGGATAG
TGTTCACCCTTGTTACACCGTTTTCCATGAGCAAACTGAAACGTTTTCATCGCTCTGGAGTGAATACCAC
GACGATTTCCGGCAGTTTCTACACATATATTCGCAAGATGTGGCGTGTTACGGTGAAAACCTGGCCTATT
TCCCTAAAGGGTTTATTGAGAATATGTTTTTCGTCTCAGCCAATCCCTGGGTGAGTTTCACCAGTTTTGA
TTTAAACGTGGCCAATATGGACAACTTCTTCGCCCCCGTTTTCACCATGGGCAAATATTATACGCAAGGC
GACAAGGTGCTGATGCCGCTGGCGATTCAGGTTCATCATGCCGTTTGTGATGGCTTCCATGTCGGCAGAA
TGCTTAATGAATTACAACAGTACTGCGATGAGTGGCAGGGCGGGGCGTAATTTGACTTTTGTCCTTTTCC
GCTGCATAACCCTGCTTCGGGGTCATTATAGCGATTTTTTCGGTATATCCATCCTTTTTCGCACGATATA
CAGGATTTTGCCAAAGGGTTCGTGTAGACTTTCCTTGGTGTATCCAACGGCGTCAGCCGGGCAGGATAGG
TGAAGTAGGCCCACCCGCGAGCGGGTGTTCCTTCTTCACTGTCCCTTATTCGCACCTGGCGGTGCTCAAC
GGGAATCCTGCTCTGCGAGGCTGGCCGTAGGCCGGCCCTACCGGCGCGGCAGCGTTACCCGTGTCGGCGG
CTCCAACGGCTCGCCATCGTCCAGAAAACACGGCTCATCGGGCATCGGCAGGCGCTGCTGCCCGCGCCGT
TCCCATTCCTCCGTTTCGGTCAAGGCTGGCAGGTCTGGTTCCATGCCCGGAATGCCGGGCTGGCTGGGCG
GCTCCTCGCCGGGGCCGGTCGGTAGTTGCTGCTCGCCCGGATACAGGGTCGGGATGCGGCGCAGGTCGCC
ATGCCCCAACAGCGATTCGTCCTGGTCGTCGTGATCAACCACCACGGCGGCACTGAACACCGACAGGCGC
AACTGGTCGCGGGGCTGGCCCCACGCCACGCGGTCATTGACCACGTAGGCCGACACGGTGCCGGGGCCGT
TGAGCTTCACGACGGAGATCCAGCGCTCGGCCACCAAGTCCT
Features (pLannotate 1.2.2; 13 found; start..end, strand, type, name):
    239..1010    -  rep_origin     pBBR1 oriV: replication origin of the broad-host-range plasmid pBBR1 from Bordetella bronchiseptica; requires the pBBR1 Rep protein for replication
   1125..1211    -  terminator     rrnB T1 terminator: Escherichia coli rrnB; transcription terminator T1 from the E. coli rrnB gene
   1269..1290    +  protein_bind   CAP binding site: CAP binding activates transcription in the presence of cAMP. E. coli catabolite activator protein
   1305..1335    +  promoter       lac promoter: promoter for the E. coli lac operon
   1343..1359    +  protein_bind   lac operator: The lac repressor binds to the lac operator to inhibit transcription in E. coli. This inhibition can be relieved by adding lactose or isopropyl-β-D-thiogalactopyranoside (IPTG). lac repressor encoded by lacI
   1396..1452    -  misc_feature   MCS: pUC18/19 multiple cloning site
   1449..1606    +  CDS            lacZα (fragment): LacZα fragment of β-galactosidase; lacZ fragment
   1612..1701    -  misc_feature   bom (fragment): basis of mobility region from pBR322
   1736..1830    +  terminator     lambda t0 terminator: transcription terminator from phage lambda
   1878..1980    +  promoter       cat promoter: promoter of the E. coli cat gene encoding chloramphenicol acetyltransferase
   1981..2637    +  CDS            cat: CAT_ECOLX - Experimental evidence at protein level: Swiss-Prot protein existence level 1. This enzyme is an effector of chloramphenicol resistance in bacteria. From Escherichia coli. This protein is used as a marker in many commonly used cloning vectors, such as pACYC184.
   2789..2897    +  oriT           oriT: incP origin of transfer
   2908..238     -  CDS            pBBR1 Rep (across the origin): replication protein for the broad-host-range plasmid pBBR1 from Bordetella bronchiseptica
