[The description below was written by a language model from this plasmid's Addgene catalogue record and pLannotate feature annotations shown in this document.]
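Description:
KTK_009 is an empty destination backbone from the Komagataeibacter Tool Kit, a modular Golden Gate cloning system developed for building multigene constructs in cellulose-producing bacteria. It is derived from the broad-host-range vector pSEVA331 and is listed as a low-copy bacterial expression plasmid of about 3.3 kb. Replication depends on the pBBR1 oriV together with the plasmid-encoded pBBR1 Rep protein, a pairing that functions in a wide range of Gram-negative hosts as well as in the E. coli cloning strain used for propagation. Selection is by chloramphenicol, conferred by the cat gene under its own promoter. An incP oriT is also present, which allows conjugative transfer when mobilisation functions are supplied in trans.

The plasmid carries no gene of interest. The original pSEVA multiple cloning site has been replaced by a LacZ dropout transcription unit flanked by the toolkit's Golden Gate overhangs for the position designated D1.1. The annotation shows this cassette as a CAP binding site, lac promoter and lac operator driving a lacZα fragment that includes a pUC-type polylinker remnant. The cassette sits between the rrnB T1 and lambda t0 terminators, which insulate the cloning site from the rest of the backbone. When an assembly succeeds, the lacZα unit is excised and replaced by the incoming parts, so correct clones can be told apart from uncut vector by blue/white screening. The depositor also notes that a BpiI recognition site was removed from the Rep coding sequence, making the backbone compatible with Type IIS assembly using that enzyme. The record does not specify the overhang sequences or exactly what the D1.1 level accepts.
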