Addgene plasmid #180518: KTK_009
Purpose: (Empty Backbone) Empty backbone for D1.1 cloning, contains LacZ dropout
Depositing lab: Tom Ellis. Depositing organization: Imperial College London. Publication: Komagataeibacter Tool Kit (KTK): A Modular Cloning System for Multigene Constructs and Programmed Protein Secretion from Cellulose Producing Bacteria. Goosens VJ, Walker KT, Aragon SM, Singh A, Senthivel VR, Dekker L, Caro-Astorga J, Buat MLA, Song W, Lee KY, Ellis T. ACS Synth Biol. 2021 Dec 17;10(12):3422-3434. doi: 10.1021/acssynbio.1c00358. Epub 2021 Nov 12. PubMed 34767345.
Backbone
  Vector backbone: pSEVA331
  Vector type: Bacterial Expression
Growth in bacteria
  Bacterial resistance: Chloramphenicol, 25 μg/mL
  Growth temperature: 37°C
  Growth strain: DH5alpha
  Copy number: Low Copy
Gene/Insert
  Gene/Insert name: None
Terms and licenses: Academic/Nonprofit Terms; Industry Terms: Not Available to Industry
Depositor comments: MCS replaced with Consitutive LacZ drop-out TU with KTK GG overhands for D1.1 cloning. BpiI restriction site removed from replication protein coding gene. Read the preprint at https://www.biorxiv.org/content/10.1101/2021.06.09.447691v1.full
How to cite: KTK_009 was a gift from Tom Ellis (Addgene plasmid # 180518 ; http://n2t.net/addgene:180518 ; RRID:Addgene_180518)
